Addgene plasmid #73461: RabV CVS-N2c(deltaG)-EGFP
Purpose: Expresses EGFP for monosynaptic circuit mapping
Depositing lab: Thomas Jessell. Depositing organization: Columbia University. Publication: Rabies Virus CVS-N2c Strain Enhances Retrograde Synaptic Transfer and Neuronal Viability. Reardon TR, Murray AJ, Turi GF, Wirblich C, Croce KR, Schnell MJ, Jessell TM, Losonczy A. Neuron. 2016 Jan 19. pii: S0896-6273(16)00005-2. doi: 10.1016/j.neuron.2016.01.004. PubMed 26804990.
Backbone
  Vector backbone: Rabies CVS N2c(deltaG)
  Backbone manufacturer: Matthias J. Schnell, Thomas Jefferson University
  Backbone size w/o insert (bp): 14070
  Total vector size (bp): 14790
  Vector type: Neurotropic virus
Growth in bacteria
  Bacterial resistance: Ampicillin, 100 μg/mL
  Growth temperature: 37°C
  Growth strain: NEB Stable
  Growth instructions: Can also be grown in Stbl2 or Stbl3
  Copy number: Low Copy
Gene/Insert
  Gene/Insert name: EGFP
  Insert size (bp): 729
Terms and licenses: Academic/Nonprofit Terms; Industry Terms: Not Available to Industry
How to cite: RabV CVS-N2c(deltaG)-EGFP was a gift from Thomas Jessell (Addgene plasmid # 73461 ; http://n2t.net/addgene:73461 ; RRID:Addgene_73461)
