[The description below was written by a language model from this plasmid's Addgene catalogue record and pLannotate feature annotations shown in this document.]
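Description:
RabV CVS-N2c(deltaG)-EGFP is a full-length cDNA genome plasmid for a glycoprotein-deleted rabies virus of the CVS-N2c strain, catalogued as a neurotropic virus vector of about 14.8 kb. It is maintained in E. coli under ampicillin selection (AmpR with its bla promoter). The feature table identifies a ColE1/pUC-type origin and an f1 origin, although the catalogue lists the plasmid as low copy and recommends recombination-deficient stable strains, which is consistent with a large viral genome clone. Short lac promoter/operator, lacI and lacZα fragments are backbone remnants, and the brief hits to an HIV-1 LTR and a SET1 tag are probably annotation artefacts rather than functional parts.

The viral cassette carries the rabies genes in their native order, N, P, M and L, with EGFP (about 720 bp) occupying the position between M and L where the glycoprotein gene G would normally sit. Upstream of the genome are a CMV enhancer/promoter and a T7 promoter followed by a hammerhead ribozyme. Downstream are a hepatitis delta virus ribozyme and a T7 terminator. This arrangement lets cellular RNA polymerase II or T7 polymerase transcribe the genome-length RNA, while the two self-cleaving ribozymes trim it to exact viral ends so that it can be encapsidated and replicated to rescue infectious virus.

Because G is absent, recovered virus can spread only from cells that supply glycoprotein in trans. This restricts transfer to directly presynaptic partners of the complemented starter neurons. The stated purpose is EGFP labelling for monosynaptic circuit mapping, and the associated publication reports that the CVS-N2c strain enhances retrograde synaptic transfer and neuronal viability.
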