Features (pLannotate 1.2.2; 22 found; start..end, strand, type, name):
     71..1420    +  CDS            N: NCAP_RABVH - Experimental evidence at protein level: Swiss-Prot protein existence level 1. Encapsidates the genome in a ratio of one protein N per nine ribonucleotides, protecting it from nucleases. If expressed without protein P it binds non-specifically RNA and therefore can bind it's own mRNA. Interaction with protein P abolishes any non-specific RNA binding, and prevents phosphorylation. The soluble N-P complex encapsidates specifically the genomic RNA, with protein N protecting the genome like a pearl necklace. The encapsidated genomic RNA is termed the nucleocapsid (NC) and serves as tem
   1514..2404    +  CDS            P: PHOSP_RABVC - Experimental evidence at protein level: Swiss-Prot protein existence level 1. Non catalytic polymerase cofactor and regulatory protein that plays a role in viral transcription and replication. Stabilizes the RNA polymerase L to the N-RNA template and binds the soluble protein N, preventing it from encapsidating non-genomic RNA. Also inhibits host IFN-alpha and IFN-beta signaling by binding and retaining phosphorylated STAT1 in the cytoplasm or by inhibiting the DNA binding of STAT1 in the nucleus. Might be involved, through interaction with host dynein, in intracellular microtubu
   2496..3101    +  CDS            M: MATRX_RABVH - Experimental evidence at protein level: Swiss-Prot protein existence level 1. Plays a major role in assembly, budding and uncoating of virion after membrane fusion. Completely covers the ribonucleoprotein coil and keep it in condensed bullet-shaped form. Inhibits viral transcription and stimulates replication. Plays a major role in early induction of TRAIL-mediated apoptosis in infected neurons. From Rabies virus (strain HEP-Flury) (RABV).
   3325..4044    +  CDS            EGFP: the original enhanced GFP (Yang et al., 1996) mammalian codon-optimized
   4575..10955   +  CDS            L: L_RABVH - Experimental evidence at protein level: Swiss-Prot protein existence level 1. RNA-directed RNA polymerase that catalyzes the replication of viral genomic RNA. The template is composed of the viral RNA tightly encapsidated by the nucleoprotein (N). The replicase mode is dependent on intracellular N protein concentration. In this mode, the polymerase replicates the whole viral genome without recognizing transcriptional signals, and the replicated genome is not caped or polyadenylated. From Rabies virus (strain HEP-Flury) (RABV).
  11087..11179   +  ncRNA          HDV ribozyme: Accession: RF00094 - Hepatitis delta virus ribozyme
  11187..11236   +  CDS            SET1 (fragment): solubility-enhancement tag derived from T7 phage gene 10B
  11244..11291   +  terminator     T7 terminator: transcription terminator for bacteriophage T7 RNA polymerase
  11341..11363   -  protein_bind   lac operator (fragment): The lac repressor binds to the lac operator to inhibit transcription in E. coli. This inhibition can be relieved by adding lactose or isopropyl-β-D-thiogalactopyranoside (IPTG). lac repressor encoded by lacI
  11367..11397   -  promoter       lac promoter: promoter for the E. coli lac operon
  11412..11433   -  protein_bind   CAP binding site: CAP binding activates transcription in the presence of cAMP. E. coli catabolite activator protein
  11446..11538   -  CDS            lacI (fragment): lac repressor; lacI; The lac repressor binds to the lac operator to inhibit transcription in E. coli. This inhibition can be relieved by adding lactose or isopropyl-β-D-thiogalactopyranoside (IPTG).
  11721..12309   -  rep_origin     ori: high-copy-number ColE1/pMB1/pBR322/pUC origin of replication
  12480..13340   -  CDS            AmpR: β-lactamase; bla; confers resistance to ampicillin, carbenicillin, and related antibiotics
  13341..13445   -  promoter       AmpR promoter: bla
  13472..13900   +  rep_origin     f1 ori (sequence partly withheld): f1 bacteriophage origin of replication; arrow indicates direction of (+) strand synthesis
  13931..14086   -  CDS            lacZα (fragment): LacZα fragment of β-galactosidase; lacZ fragment
  14154..14457   +  enhancer       CMV enhancer: human cytomegalovirus immediate early enhancer
  14458..14661   +  promoter       CMV promoter: human cytomegalovirus (CMV) immediate early promoter
  14657..14690   +  LTR            5' LTR (truncated) (fragment): truncated 5' long terminal repeat (LTR) from HIV-1
  14706..14724   +  promoter       T7 promoter: promoter for bacteriophage T7 RNA polymerase
  14750..14775   +  misc_RNA       sTRSV HHRz (fragment): hammerhead ribozyme from the tobacco ringspot virus satellite RNA (Khvorova et al., 2003)
>Addgene plasmid #73461 | RabV CVS-N2c(deltaG)-EGFP | depositor full sequence | sequence record 148656 | RabV CVS-N2c(deltaG)-EGFP sequence 14790 bps
ACGCTTAACAACAAAACCAGAGAAGAAAAAGACAGCGTCAATTGCAAAGCAAAAATGTAACACCCCTACA
ATGGATGCCGACAAGATTGTGTTCAAAGTCAATAATCAGGTGGTCTCTTTGAAGCCTGAGATTATCGTGG
ATCAATATGAGTACAAGTACCCTGCCATCAAGGATTTGAAAAAGCCTTGTATCACCCTAGGGAAAGCCCC
CGACTTGAACAAAGCATACAAATCAGTTTTATCAGGCATGAATGCCGCCAAACTTGATCCGGATGATGTA
TGCTCCTACTTGGCAGCAGCAATGCAGTTCTTTGAGGGGACATGTCCGGAAGACTGGACCAGCTATGGAA
TCCTGATTGCACGAAAAGGAGATAGGATCACCCCAAACTCTCTAGTGGAGATAAAGCGTACTGATGTAGA
AGGGAATTGGGCTCTGACAGGAGGCATGGAATTGACAAGGGACCCCACTGTCTCTGAACATGCATCTTTA
GTCGGTCTTCTCCTGAGTCTGTACAGGTTGAGCAAAATATCAGGACAGAACACTGGTAACTATAAGACAA
ACATTGCAGATAGGATAGAGCAGATTTTCGAGACAGCACCTTTTGTTAAGATCGTGGAACACCATACCCT
AATGACAACTCACAAGATGTGTGCTAATTGGAGTACTATACCGAACTTCAGATTTTTGGCCGGAACCTAC
GACATGTTTTTCTCACGGATTGAGCATCTATATTCGGCAATCAGAGTGGGCACAGTCGTCACCGCTTATG
AAGACTGCTCAGGACTGGTATCGTTTACAGGGTTCATAAAGCAGATCAATCTCACCGCAAGGGAAGCAAT
ACTATATTTCTTCCACAAGAACTTTGAGGAAGAGATAAGAAGAATGTTCGAGCCAGGGCAAGAGACAGCT
GTTCCTCACTCTTATTTCATCCACTTCCGTTCACTAGGCTTGAGTGGGAAGTCTCCTTATTCATCGAATG
CTGTCGGTCATGTGTTCAATCTCATTCACTTTGTTGGATGCTACATGGGTCAAGTCAGATCTCTAAATGC
GACGGTTATTGCTGCGTGTGCCCCTCATGAGATGTCTGTTCTAGGGGGCTATTTGGGAGAGGAATTCTTC
GGAAAAGGGACATTTGAAAGAAGGTTCTTCAGAGACGAGAAAGAACTTCAAGAATATGAGGCGGCTGAAC
TAACAAAGTCCGACGTGGCACTGGCAGATGACGGAACCGTCAACTCTGATGACGAGGACTATTTCTCTGG
TGAAACCAGAAGTCCAGAAGCTGTCTATACTCGAATCATGATGAATGGAGGTCGACTGAAGAGATCTCAT
ATACGGAGATATGTCTCAGTCAGTTCCAATCATCAAGCCCGTCCAAACTCATTCGCCGAATTTTTAAACA
AGACGTATTCGAATGACTCATAAGGAGTTGATTGACAGGGTGCCAGAAATCTATAGATTGTATATATCCA
TCATGAAAAAAACTAACACTCCTCCTTTCAAACCATCCCAAATATGAGCAAGATCTTTGTTAATCCGAGT
GCAATCAGAGCCGGTCTGGCCGATCTTGAGATGGCCGAAGAGACTGTTGATCTGATCAACAGAAACATAG
AAGACAATCAGGCTCATCTCCAGGGAGAACCCATAGAAGTGGACAACCTCCCTGAGGACATGAAGCGACT
TCACCTGGACGATGAAAAATCGTCCAACCTTGGTGAGATGGTTAGGGTGGGAGAAGGCAAGTATCGAGAG
GACTTTCAGATGGATGAGGGAGAGGACCCCAACCTCCTGTTCCAATCGTACCTGGATAATGTTGGAGTCC
AAATAGTCAGACAAATGAGGTCAGGAGAGAGATTCCTCAAGATATGGTCACAGACCGTAGAGGAAATTGT
ATCCTATGTCACGGTCAACTTTCCTAACCCTCCAAGAAGGTCTTCGGAGGATAAATCAACCCAGACTACT
GGCAGAGAGCTCAAGAAGGAGACAACGTCTGCTTTCTCTCAGAGAGAAAGCCAACCTTCGAAAGCTAGGA
TGGTGGCTCAAGTTGCCCCTGGTCCTCCAGCCCTTGAATGGTCAGCCACCAATGAAGAAGATGATCTATC
AGTAGAGGCTGAGATCGCTCATCAGATTGCTGAAAGCTTTTCCAAGAAGTACAAGTTTCCCTCCCGATCT
TCAGGAATATTCTTGTATAATTTTGAGCAACTGAAGATGAACCTTGATGACATAGTTAAAGAGGCAAAAA
ATGTACCGGGCGTGACCCGTCTGGCCCATGATGGATCCAAAATCCCCCTGAGATGCGTACTGGGATGGGT
CGCTTTGGCTAATTCCAAAAAATTCCAATTACTAGTCGAGGCTGACAAGCTAAGCAAAATCATGCAAGAT
GATTTGAATCGCTATACATCCTGCTAACCGAGTTTTCGAACTCAGTCCCTCCAGATAATGAAAACTGAGA
TGTTATGGAGTAGACATGAAAAAAACAGGCAACACCACTGATAAAATGAACGTTCTACGCAAGATAGTGA
AAAAATGTAGGGATGAGGACACTCAAAAGCCCTCTCCTGTGTCAGCCCCTCCGTATGACGATGACCTGTG
GCTTCCACCTCCTGAATATGTCCCGCTGAAAGAACTCACAAGCAAGAAGAACATGAGGAACTTTTGTGTC
AACGGGGAGGTTAAAGCGTGTAGCCCAAATGGTTACTCATTCAGGATTTTGCGGCACATTCTGAGATCAT
TCAACGAGATATACTCTGGGAATCATAGGATGATTGGGTTAGTCAAAATTGTTGTTGGACTAGCTTTATC
AGGAGCTCCAGTACCTGAGGGCATGAACTGGGTATACAAATTGAGGAGAACCCTTATATTCCAGTGGGCT
GATTCCAGGGGCCCTCTTGAAGGGGAGGAGTTAGATTACTCTCAAGAGATCACTTGGGATGATGATACTG
AATTCGTCGGATTGCAAATAAGAGTGAGCGCAAGACAATGTCATATTCAAGGCAGGATCTGGTGTATCAA
CACGAACTCGAGGGCATGTCAACTATGGTCTGACATGTCTCTTCAGACACAAAGGTCTGAAGAGGACAAA
GACTCTTCTCTGCTTCTAGAATAATCAGATTATATCCTGCAAGTGTATCACTTGTTTACCTCTGGAGGAG
AGAGCATACAGGCTTGACTCCGATCCTTGGGAGCAATAGAACAAAAAAACACACGTTATGGTGCCGTTAA
ATCGCTGCATTTTATCAAAGTCAAGTTGATAACCTTTACATTTTGAGCCTCTTGGATGTGAAAAAAACTA
TTAACATCCCTCAAAAGACCCCGGGAAAGCCACCATGGTGAGCAAGGGCGAGGAGCTGTTCACCGGGGTG
GTGCCCATCCTGGTCGAGCTGGACGGCGACGTAAACGGCCACAAGTTCAGCGTGTCCGGCGAGGGCGAGG
GCGATGCCACCTACGGCAAGCTGACCCTGAAGTTCATCTGCACCACCGGCAAGCTGCCCGTGCCCTGGCC
CACCCTCGTGACCACCCTGACCTACGGCGTGCAGTGCTTCAGCCGCTACCCCGACCACATGAAGCAGCAC
GACTTCTTCAAGTCCGCCATGCCCGAAGGCTACGTCCAGGAGCGCACCATCTTCTTCAAGGACGACGGCA
ACTACAAGACCCGCGCCGAGGTGAAGTTCGAGGGCGACACCCTGGTGAACCGCATCGAGCTGAAGGGCAT
CGACTTCAAGGAGGACGGCAACATCCTGGGGCACAAGCTGGAGTACAACTACAACAGCCACAACGTCTAT
ATCATGGCCGACAAGCAGAAGAACGGCATCAAGGTGAACTTCAAGATCCGCCACAACATCGAGGACGGCA
GCGTGCAGCTCGCCGACCACTACCAGCAGAACACCCCCATCGGCGACGGCCCCGTGCTGCTGCCCGACAA
CCACTACCTGAGCACCCAGTCCGCCCTGAGCAAAGACCCCAACGAGAAGCGCGATCACATGGTCCTGCTG
GAGTTCGTGACCGCCGCCGGGATCACTCTCGGCATGGACGAGCTGTACAAGTAAGCTAGCGGCGCCTAGC
CGGTCATCCTTTTGACGATTCCAGTCCCGAGGATAACCTCCTCTCGGGATTGGGGGGAATCTTTGGATCC
AGTAGTCCTCCTTGAACTCCGTCCAACAGGGCAGATTCAAGAGTCATAAGACTTTCATTAATCATTTCAG
TTGATCAGACATGGTCGTGTAGATTCTCTTAATACGGGAGATCTTCTAGCAGTTTCAGTGACCAACGGTG
CTTTCATTCTCCAGGAACTGATACCAAAGGTTGTGGACAGGCCAAGGGGTACTTCGGATGACTCTGTGCT
TGGGCACAGAAAGAGGTCGTAGTGTGCCCCCCGATAGCGGACTCGACATGAATCAACTAAGAAAGGCAAT
CTGCCTCCCATGATGGACATAAGCAATAGTTCACAACCATCTTGCATCTCAGTGAAGTGTACATAACTAT
TGAGGGCTGGGTCATCTAAGCATTTCAGTCGAGAAAAAAACTGTAGACCAAAAGAACAACTAGCAACACT
TCTCATCCAGAGACCCATATCAAGATGCTAGATCCGGGAGAGGTTTATGATGACCCTATTGATCCAATTG
AGTCAGAGGCTGAACCCAGAGGAACCCCCACTGTCCCCAACATCTTGAGGAACTCCGACTACAATCTCAA
TTCTCCTTTGATAGAGGATCCTGCCAAACTAATGTTAGAATGGTTGAAGACAGGGAACAGACCTTATCGG
ATGACTTTGACAGACAATTGCTCCAGGTCTTACAAAGTTTTGAAAGATTATTTCAAGAAAGTAGATTTGG
GTTCTCTCAAAGTGGGCGGAACTGCTGCACAGTCAATGGTTTCTCTCTGGTTGTGTGGTGCCCACTCTGA
ATCAAACAGGAGCCGGAGATGTATAACCGACTTGGCCCATTTCTATTCCAAGTCATCCCCCATAGAGAAG
CTATTGAATTGTACGCTAGGAAACAGAGGCCTGAGAATCCCACCAGAGGGGGTGTTAAATTGCCTCGAGA
GGGTCAATTATGACAAGGCATTTGGGAGGTATCTGGCCAACACGTATTCCTCTTACTTGTTTTTCCATGT
AATCACCTTATACATGAATGCCTTAGACTGGGAAGAGGAAAAGACCATCCTGGCATTATGGAAAGATATA
ACCTCAGTGGATACCGAGAAGGACTTGGTCAAATTCAAAGATCAAATATGGGGACTGTTGATTGTGACAA
AGGACTTTGTTTACTCTCAGAGTTCAAACTGTCTTTTTGACAGAAACTACACACTGATGCTAAAGGATCT
TTTCTTGTCTCGATTCAACTCCTTAATGATTCTGCTTTCTCCCCCTGAGCCCCGATACTCAGATGACTTA
ATATCTCAGCTGTGCCAGCTATACATCGCTGGGGATCAAGTCTTGTCCATGTGTGGGAACTCCGGCTATG
AAGTCATCAAAATATTGGAGCCATATGTCGTGAACAGTTTGGTCCAGAGGGCAGAGAAGTTTAGGCCTCT
CATCCACCCCTTGGGAGACTTTCCTATGTTCATAAAAGACAAGGTGAATCAACTTGAAGGGACTTTTGGT
CCCAGTGCAAAGAGGTTTTTTAGGGTTTTAGATCAATTCGACAACATACATGACTTAGTATTTGTGTATG
GCTGTTACAGACATTGGGGGCACCCCTATATAGATTATCGGAAGGGTCTGTCGAAACTATATGATCAAGT
TCACATTAAGAAAGTAATAGATAAGTCCTACCAGGAGTGTTTAGCAAGTGACTTGGCCAGAAGGATCCTC
AGATGGGGATTTGACAAGTACTCCAAATGGTATCTAGATTCGAGATTCCTTGCCCGAGACCACCCCTTGA
CTCCTTATGTCAAGACCCAAACATGGCCACCCAAACATATAGTAGACTTGGTGGGGGACACATGGCATAA
GCTCCCGATCACGCAGATCTTTGAAATTCCTGAATCAATGGACCCGTCAGAGATACTGGATGACAAATCA
CATTCTTTCACCAGAACAAGGTTAGCTTCTTGGCTGTCAGAGAACCGAGGGGGGCCTGTTCCTAGCGAGA
AGGTCATTATCACGGCCCTGTCTAAGCCACCTGTCAATCCCCGAGAGTTTTTGAAATCTATAGACCTCGG
AGGATTGCCAGATGAGGATTTGATAATTGGCCTCAAACCAAAGGAACGGGAGTTGAAGATCGAGGGCCGA
TTCTTTGCTCTAATGTCATGGAATCTAAGATTATATTTTGTCATCACCGAAAAGCTCTTGGCCAACTACA
TTTTGCCACTTTTTGACGCACTGACTATGACAGACAACCTGAACAAGGTGTTCAAAAAGTTGATCGACAG
GGTCACCGGGCAAGGGCTTTTGGACTATTCTAGGGTCACATACGCATTTCACCTGGACTATGAGAAATGG
AACAATCATCAAAGATTGGAGTCAACAGAGGATGTATTCTCTGTCCTAGATCAGGTGTTTGGATTGAAGA
GGGTGTTTTCTAGAACACACGAGTTTTTTCAGAAGTCCTGGATCTATTATTCAGACAGATCAGACCTCAT
TGGGTTATGGGAGGACCAAATATATTGCTTGGATATGTCTAACGGCCCAACCTGCTGGAATGGCCAAGAT
GGCGGGCTAGAGGGCTTGCGGCAGAAGGGCTGGAGTCTAGTCAGTTTATTAATGATAGATAGAGAATCTC
AAACCAGGAACACAAGAACCAAGATACTAGCTCAAGGAGACAACCAGGTTCTGTGTCCTACATACATGTT
GTCACCGGGATTGTCTCAAGAGGGGCTTCTCTATGAGTTAGAGAGCATATCAAGGAATGCACTCTCAATA
TACCGAGCTATCGAGGAAGGAGCATCTAAGCTGGGGCTGATCATCAAGAAGGAAGAGACCATGTGTAGTT
ATGACTTTCTCATATATGGGAAGACCCCCTTATTTCGAGGCAACATATTGGTGCCTGAATCCAAAAGATG
GGCCCGAGTCTCTTGCATCTCTAACGACCAAATAGTCAACCTCGCCAATATAATGTCGACAGTATCCACC
AATGCGCTGACAGTGGCACAACACTCTCAATCTCTGATCAAACCTATGAGGGATTTTCTGCTCATGTCAG
TACAGGCAGTTTTCCACTACCTGTTGTTTAGCCCAATCCTAAAAGGCAGAGTTTATAAGATTCTGAGTGC
TGAAGGGGAGAGCTTTCTCCTAGCCATGTCGCGGATAATCTACCTAGATCCTTCTTTGGGAGGGGTGTCT
GGAATGTCTCTCGGGAGGTTCCATATACGTCAGTTCTCAGACCCTGTCTCTGAAGGGTTGTCATTCTGGA
GAGAGATCTGGTTAGGCTCTCATGAGTCCTGGATTCACGCGTTGTGTCAGGAGGCCGGGAACCCCGATCT
TGGAGAGAGAACACTCGAGAGCTTCACTCGCCTTTTAGAAGATCCTACTACCTTAAATATCAAAGGAGGG
GCCAGCCCTACCATTCTACTCAAGGATGCTATCAGAAAGGCTCTGTACGACGAGGTGGACAAGGTGGAAA
ATTCAGAGTTTCGAGAGGCAATCCTGCTGTCCAAGACCCATAGAGATAACTTTATACTCTTTTTAAAATC
TGTTGAGCCTCTGTTCCCTCGATTTCTCAGTGAGCTCTTCAGTTCGTCTTTCTTGGGAATACCGGAGTCA
ATCATTGGACTGATACAAAACTCCCGGACAATAAGAAGGCAGTTTAGAAAGAGTCTCTCAAGAACTTTAG
AAGAGTCCTTCTACAACTCAGAGATCCACGGGATTAATCGGATAACCCAGACACCTCAAAGGGTCGGAAG
GGTGTGGCCTTGCTCTTCAGAGAGGGCGGATCTACTTAGGGAGATCTCTTGGGGGAGGAAAGTGGTAGGC
ACGACAGTTCCTCACCCTTCCGAGATGTTGGAGTTGTTTCCCAAATCCTCCATTTCCTGCACTTGTGGAG
CAACAGGGGGAGGCAATCCTAGAGTCTCTGTATCAGTACTCCCGTCCTTCGATCAGTCATTTTTCTCACG
GGGCCCCCTAAAGGGATACTTGGGCTCGTCCACCTCTATGTCAACCCAGCTATTCCATGCATGGGAAAAA
GTCACTAATGTTCATGTGGTGAAAAGGGCTCTATCGTTAAAAGAATCTATAAACTGGTTCATCAATAGGA
ATTCCAATTTGGCTCAAACTCTAATTGGAAACATCATGTCTCTGACAGGCCCTGACTTCCCTCTAGAAGA
GGCCCCTGTTTTCAAACGGACAGGGTCAGCCTTGCATAGGTTCAAGTCTGCCAGATACAGCGAAGGAGGG
TATTCTTCTGTTTGCCCTAACCTTCTCTCCCATATCTCTGTTAGTACAGACACTATGTCTGATTTGACCC
AAAACGGGAAGAACTATGATTTCATGTTTCAGCCATTGATGCTTTATGCGCAAACATGGACATCGGAACT
GGTACAGAGGGATACAAGACTTAGAGACTCCACGTTTCACTGGCACCTTCGGTGCAACAGATGTGTGAGG
CCCATTGATGATATAACACTGGAAACTTCTCAGATCTTCGAGTTCCCGGATGTGTCAAAAAGGATATCCA
GGATGGTTTCTGGAGCTGTCCCTCAATTTCAGAAGCTTCCTGATATCCGTCTAAGACCAGGTGATTTTGA
ATCCCTAAGTGGTAGAGAAAAGTCTCGCCATATAGGGTCAGCTCAGGGGCTCTTATACTCAATCTTAGTA
GCAATTCACGACTCAGGATACAATGATGGGACCATCTTCCCTGTCAACATATACGGCAAAGTTTCCCCCA
GAGACTATTTGAGAGGGCTTGCAAGAGGGATCTTGATAGGGTCCTCGATTTGCTTCTTGACACGAATGAC
AAATATTAACATTAACAGACCTCTTGAATTGATCTCAGGGGTAATTTCCTATATTCTCCTGAGGCTGGAT
AATCATCCCTCTCTGTATATAATGCTCAGAGAACCGTCTCTTAGAGGAGAAATATTCTCTATCCCTCAGA
AAATCCCCGCCGCTTACCCAACCACTATGAGAGAAGGCAACAGATCGATTTTGTGTTACCTCCAACACGT
GCTACGCTATGAGCGAGAGGCAATCACGGCGTCCCCGGAGAATGACTGGCTGTGGATCTTCTCAGACTTC
AGAAGTGTGAAAATGACGTACTTGACCCTCATTACTTACCAGTCTCACCTCCTACTCCAGAGGGTTGAGA
GAAACTTGTCTAAGAGTATGAGAGCTACTCTGCGACAAATGGGTTCCTTAATGAGGCAAGTGCTGGGTGG
GCACGGAGAAGATACCTTGGAGTCAGACGATGACATTCAACGATTACTAAAAGACTCTTTGCGAAAGACA
AGGTGGGTGGATCAAGAGGTGCGCCATGCAGCTAGAACCATGAATGGAGATTACAGCCCCGACAAGAAAG
TATCCCGTAAGGTAGGATGTTCAGAATGGGTCTGCTCTGCTCAACAGATTGCCGTCTCCACCTCAGCCAA
CCCGGCCCCTGTCTCAGAGCTTGACATTAGGGCCCTCTCTAAGCGGTTTCAAAACCCCTTGATCTCGGGC
CTGAGAGTGGTTCAGTGGGCAACCGGTGCCCATTATAAGCTTAAGCCTATTCTAGATGATCTAAATGTTT
TCCCATCTCTCTGTCTTGTAATTGGAGACGGGTCAGGGGGAATATCAAGGGCAGTTCTCAACATGTTTCC
AGATTCTAAGCTTGTGTTCAACAGCCTATTGGAGGTGAATGATCTGATGGCTTCCGGAACACATCCACTG
CCTCCTTCAGCAATCATGAGTGGAGGAGATGACATCATCTCCAGAGTGATAGACTTTGACTCAATATGGG
AGAAACCGTCCGACCTGAGGAACTCGGCCACCTGGAGATACTTCCAGTCGGTTCAAAAACAGGTCAACAT
GTCGTATGACCTCATTATTTGTGATGCAGAAGTTACTGATATTGCATCTATCAACCGGATAACTCTGTTG
ATGTCTGATTTCGCATTGTCTATAGATGGACCACTTTATCTGGTCTTCAAAACTTACGGGACTATGCTAG
TAAACCCGGACTATAAAGCTATTCAACATCTGTCAAGAGCGTTCCCTTCGGTCACAGGGTTTGTAACCCA
AGTAACTTCATCCTTTTCTTCTGAGCTATACCTCCGGTTCTCTAAACGAGGAAAGTTTTTCAGGGACGCC
GAGTACTTGACCTCTTCCACCCTTCGAGAGATGAGCCTTGTGTTGTTCAATTGCAGCAGCCCCAAAAGTG
AGATGCAGAGAGCTCGTTCCTTAAACTATCAAGACCTGGTAAGGGGATTTCCTGAAGAGATCATATCAAA
TCCTTACAACGAAATGATCATAACTCTGATTGACAATGATGTAGAGTCCTTCCTAGTCCACAAGATGGTG
GATGATCTTGAGCTACAGAGGGGAACTCTGTCTAAAGTGGCTATCATTATATCCATCATGATCGTTTTTT
CCAATAGAGTCTTCAACATTTCCAAACCTTTGACTGACCCCTTGTTCTATCCACCGTCTGATCCTAAAAT
CCTGAGGCACTTCAACATATGTTGCAGTACTATGATGTATCTATCTACCGCTTTAGGCGACGTCCCTAAC
TTCGCAAGACTTCATGACCTGTATAACAGACCTATAACTTGTTACTTCAGAAAACAAGTTATTCGAGGGA
ATATTTATCTATCTTGGAGTTGGTCCGATGATACCCCAGTGTTCAAGAGAGTAGCCTGTAATTCTAGCTT
GAGTCTGTCATCTCACTGGATCAGGTTGATCTACAAGATAGTGAAGACTACCAGACTCATTGGCAGCATA
AAAGACCTATCAGGAGAGGTAGAACGACATCTTCATGGGTATAACAGATGGATCACCCTCGAGGATATCC
GATCTAGATCATCCCTACTAGATTACAGTTGTTTGTAAGCCGGATATTACCGAAAGCCTGTGCATGCTAA
AATTCTTGTATGATGCATCTTGAAAAAAACAAGATCTTGAATCCGGACCTCTGGTTGTTTGATTGTTTTT
TCCATCTTTATTGTTTTTTTGTTAAGCGTGGGTCGGCATGGCATCTCCACCTCCTCGCGGTCCGACCTGG
GCATCCGAAGGAGGACGCACGTCCACTCGGATGGCTAAGGGAGGGGCGGGGATCCGGCTGCTAACAAAGC
CCGAAAGGAAGCTGAGTTGGCTGCTGCCACCGCTGAGCAATAACTAGCATAACCCCTTGGGGCCTCTAAA
CGGGTCTTGAGGGGTTTTTTGCTGAAAGTCGCGCTTGGCGTAATCATGGTCATAGCTGTTTCCTGTGTGA
AATTGTTATCCGCTCACAATTCCACACAACATACGAGCCGGAAGCATAAAGTGTAAAGCCTGGGGTGCCT
AATGAGTGAGCTAACTCACATTAATTGCGTTGCGCTCACTGCCCGCTTTCCAGTCGGGAAACCTGTCGTG
CCAGCTGCATTAATGAATCGGCCAACGCGCGGGGAGAGGCGGTTTGCGTATTGGGCGCTCTTCCGCTTCC
TCGCTCACTGACTCGCTGCGCTCGGTCGTTCGGCTGCGGCGAGCGGTATCAGCTCACTCAAAGGCGGTAA
TACGGTTATCCACAGAATCAGGGGATAACGCAGGAAAGAACATGTGAGCAAAAGGCCAGCAAAAGGCCAG
GAACCGTAAAAAGGCCGCGTTGCTGGCGTTTTTCCATAGGCTCCGCCCCCCTGACGAGCATCACAAAAAT
CGACGCTCAAGTCAGAGGTGGCGAAACCCGACAGGACTATAAAGATACCAGGCGTTTCCCCCTGGAAGCT
CCCTCGTGCGCTCTCCTGTTCCGACCCTGCCGCTTACCGGATACCTGTCCGCCTTTCTCCCTTCGGGAAG
CGTGGCGCTTTCTCATAGCTCACGCTGTAGGTATCTCAGTTCGGTGTAGGTCGTTCGCTCCAAGCTGGGC
TGTGTGCACGAACCCCCCGTTCAGCCCGACCGCTGCGCCTTATCCGGTAACTATCGTCTTGAGTCCAACC
CGGTAAGACACGACTTATCGCCACTGGCAGCAGCCACTGGTAACAGGATTAGCAGAGCGAGGTATGTAGG
CGGTGCTACAGAGTTCTTGAAGTGGTGGCCTAACTACGGCTACACTAGAAGGACAGTATTTGGTATCTGC
GCTCTGCTGAAGCCAGTTACCTTCGGAAAAAGAGTTGGTAGCTCTTGATCCGGCAAACAAACCACCGCTG
GTAGCGGTGGTTTTTTTGTTTGCAAGCAGCAGATTACGCGCAGAAAAAAAGGATCTCAAGAAGATCCTTT
GATCTTTTCTACGGGGTCTGACGCTCAGTGGAACGAAAACTCACGTTAAGGGATTTTGGTCATGAGATTA
TCAAAAAGGATCTTCACCTAGATCCTTTTAAATTAAAAATGAAGTTTTAAATCAATCTAAAGTATATATG
AGTAAACTTGGTCTGACAGTTACCAATGCTTAATCAGTGAGGCACCTATCTCAGCGATCTGTCTATTTCG
TTCATCCATAGTTGCCTGACTCCCCGTCGTGTAGATAACTACGATACGGGAGGGCTTACCATCTGGCCCC
AGTGCTGCAATGATACCGCGAGACCCACGCTCACCGGCTCCAGATTTATCAGCAATAAACCAGCCAGCCG
GAAGGGCCGAGCGCAGAAGTGGTCCTGCAACTTTATCCGCCTCCATCCAGTCTATTAATTGTTGCCGGGA
AGCTAGAGTAAGTAGTTCGCCAGTTAATAGTTTGCGCAACGTTGTTGCCATTGCTACAGGCATCGTGGTG
TCACGCTCGTCGTTTGGTATGGCTTCATTCAGCTCCGGTTCCCAACGATCAAGGCGAGTTACATGATCCC
CCATGTTGTGCAAAAAAGCGGTTAGCTCCTTCGGTCCTCCGATCGTTGTCAGAAGTAAGTTGGCCGCAGT
GTTATCACTCATGGTTATGGCAGCACTGCATAATTCTCTTACTGTCATGCCATCCGTAAGATGCTTTTCT
GTGACTGGTGAGTACTCAACCAAGTCATTCTGAGAATAGTGTATGCGGCGACCGAGTTGCTCTTGCCCGG
CGTCAATACGGGATAATACCGCGCCACATAGCAGAACTTTAAAAGTGCTCATCATTGGAAAACGTTCTTC
GGGGCGAAAACTCTCAAGGATCTTACCGCTGTTGAGATCCAGTTCGATGTAACCCACTCGTGCACCCAAC
TGATCTTCAGCATCTTTTACTTTCACCAGCGTTTCTGGGTGAGCAAAAACAGGAAGGCAAAATGCCGCAA
AAAAGGGAATAAGGGCGACACGGAAATGTTGAATACTCATACTCTTCCTTTTTCAATATTATTGAAGCAT
TTATCAGGGTTATTGTCTCATGAGCGGATACATATTTGAATGTATTTAGAAAAATAAACAAATAGGGGTT
CCGCGCACATTTCCCCGAAAAGTGCCACCTG
[124 nt withheld, positions 13472-13595]
C
[91 nt withheld, positions 13597-13687]
A
[49 nt withheld, positions 13689-13737]
CCTTTGACGTTGGAGTCCACGTTCTTT
[37 nt withheld, positions 13765-13801]
ACCCTATCTCGGTCTATTCTTTTGATTTATAAGGGATTTTGCCGATTTCGGCCTATTGGTTAAAAAATGA
GCTGATTTAACAAAAATTTAACGCGAATTTTAACAAAATATTAACGCTTACAATTTCCATTCGCCATTCA
GGCTGCGCAACTGTTGGGAAGGGCGATCGGTGCGGGCCTCTTCGCTATTACGCCAGCTGGCGAAAGGGGG
ATGTGCTGCAAGGCGATTAAGTTGGGTAACGCCAGGGTTTTCCCAGTCACGACGTTGTAAAACGACGGCC
AGTGAGCGCGCCTAGTTATTAATAGTAATCAATTACGGGGTCATTAGTTCATAGCCCATATATGGAGTTC
CGCGTTACATAACTTACGGTAAATGGCCCGCCTGGCTGACCGCCCAACGACCCCCGCCCATTGACGTCAA
TAATGACGTATGTTCCCATAGTAACGCCAATAGGGACTTTCCATTGACGTCAATGGGTGGAGTATTTACG
GTAAACTGCCCACTTGGCAGTACATCAAGTGTATCATATGCCAAGTACGCCCCCTATTGACGTCAATGAC
GGTAAATGGCCCGCCTGGCATTATGCCCAGTACATGACCTTATGGGACTTTCCTACTTGGCAGTACATCT
ACGTATTAGTCATCGCTATTACCATGGTGATGCGGTTTTGGCAGTACATCAATGGGCGTGGATAGCGGTT
TGACTCACGGGGATTTCCAAGTCTCCACCCCATTGACGTCAATGGGAGTTTGTTTTGGCACCAAAATCAA
CGGGACTTTCCAAAATGTCGTAACAACTCCGCCCCATTGACGCAAATGGGCGGTAGGCGTGTACGGTGGG
AGGTCTATATAAGCAGAGCTCTCTGGCTAACTAGAGAACCCACTGCTTACTGGCTTATCGAAATTAATAC
GACTCACTATAGGGAGACCCAAGCTGGCTAGATTAAGCGTCTGATGAGTCCGTGAGGACGAAACCCGGCG
TACCGGGTC
