>Addgene plasmid #73461 | RabV CVS-N2c(deltaG)-EGFP | depositor partial sequence | sequence record 136103 | EGFP cloned into 5'XmaI/3"NheI
AAAGCCACCATGGTGAGCAAGGGCGAGGAGCTGTTCACCGGGGTGGTGCCCATCCTGGTCGAGCTGGACG
GCGACGTAAACGGCCACAAGTTCAGCGTGTCCGGCGAGGGCGAGGGCGATGCCACCTACGGCAAGCTGAC
CCTGAAGTTCATCTGCACCACCGGCAAGCTGCCCGTGCCCTGGCCCACCCTCGTGACCACCCTGACCTAC
GGCGTGCAGTGCTTCAGCCGCTACCCCGACCACATGAAGCAGCACGACTTCTTCAAGTCCGCCATGCCCG
AAGGCTACGTCCAGGAGCGCACCATCTTCTTCAAGGACGACGGCAACTACAAGACCCGCGCCGAGGTGAA
GTTCGAGGGCGACACCCTGGTGAACCGCATCGAGCTGAAGGGCATCGACTTCAAGGAGGACGGCAACATC
CTGGGGCACAAGCTGGAGTACAACTACAACAGCCACAACGTCTATATCATGGCCGACAAGCAGAAGAACG
GCATCAAGGTGAACTTCAAGATCCGCCACAACATCGAGGACGGCAGCGTGCAGCTCGCCGACCACTACCA
GCAGAACACCCCCATCGGCGACGGCCCCGTGCTGCTGCCCGACAACCACTACCTGAGCACCCAGTCCGCC
CTGAGCAAAGACCCCAACGAGAAGCGCGATCACATGGTCCTGCTGGAGTTCGTGACCGCCGCCGGGATCA
CTCTCGGCATGGACGAGCTGTACAAGTAG
