>Addgene plasmid #73461 | RabV CVS-N2c(deltaG)-EGFP | addgene partial sequence | sequence record 148657 | B19L-R 5'-CGATTGGGTCAATAGGGTCA-3'
GATGAGAAGTGTTGCTAGTTGTTCTTTTGGTCTACAGTTTTTTTCTCGACTGAAATGCTTAGATGACCCA
GCCCTCAATAGTTATGTACACTTCACTGAGATGCAAGATGGTTGTGAACTATTGCTTATGTCCATCATGG
GAGGCAGATTGCCTTTCTTAGTTGATTCATGTCGAGTCCGCTATCGGGGGGCACACTACGACCTCTTTCT
GTGCCCAAGCACAGAGTCATCCGAAGTACCCCTTGGCCTGTCCACAACCTTTGGTATCAGTTCCTGGAGA
ATGAAAGCACCGTTGGTCACTGAAACTGCTAGAAGATCTCCCGTATTAAGAGAATCTACACGACCATGTC
TGATCAACTGAAATGATTAATGAAAGTCTTATGACTCTTGAATCTGCCCTGTTGGACGGAGTTCAAGGAG
GACTACTGGATCCAAAGATTCCCCCCAATCCCGAGAGGAGGTTATCCTCGGGACTGGAATCGTCAAAAGG
ATGACCGGCTAGGCGCCGCTAGCTTACTTGTACAGCTCGTCCATGCCGAGAGTGATCCCGGCGGCGGTCA
CGAACTCCAGCAGGACCATGTGATCGCGCTTCTCGTTGGGGTCTTTGCTCAGGGCGGACTGGGTGCTCAG
GTAGTGGTTGTCGGGCAGCAGCACGGGGCCGTCGCCGATGGGGGTGTTCTGCTGGTAGTGGTCGGCGAGC
TGCACGCTGCCGTCCTCGATGTTGTGGCGGATCTTGAAGTTCACCTTGATGCCGTTCTTCTGCTTGTCGG
CCATGATATAGACGTTGTGGCTGTTGTAGTTGTACTCCAGCTTGTGCCCCAGGATGTTGCCGTCCTCCTT
GAAGTCGATGCCCTTCAGCTCGATGCGGT
